Addgene plasmid #187733: MAC_N_ISX
Purpose: MAC-tagged gene expression of human ISX
Depositing lab: Markku Varjosalo. Depositing organization: University of Helsinki, Institute of Biotechnology. Publication: Human transcription factor protein interaction networks. Goos H, Kinnunen M, Salokas K, Tan Z, Liu X, Yadav L, Zhang Q, Wei GH, Varjosalo M. Nat Commun. 2022 Feb 9;13(1):766. doi: 10.1038/s41467-022-28341-5. PubMed 35140242.
Backbone
  Vector backbone: MAC-tag-N
  Vector type: Mammalian Expression
Growth in bacteria
  Bacterial resistance: Ampicillin, 100 μg/mL
  Growth temperature: 37°C
  Growth strain: DH5alpha
  Copy number: High Copy
Gene/Insert
  Gene/Insert name: ISX
  Species: H. sapiens (human)
  Entrez Gene: ISX (a.k.a. Pix-1, RAXLX)
  Cloning method: Gateway Cloning
Terms and licenses: Academic/Nonprofit Terms; Industry Terms: Not Available to Industry
How to cite: MAC_N_ISX was a gift from Markku Varjosalo (Addgene plasmid # 187733 ; http://n2t.net/addgene:187733 ; RRID:Addgene_187733)
