[The description below was written by a language model from this plasmid's Addgene catalogue record and pLannotate feature annotations shown in this document.]
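Description:
MAC_N_ISX is a mammalian expression plasmid built on the MAC-tag-N backbone. It carries the human homeobox transcription factor ISX (also known as RAXLX or Pix-1), inserted by Gateway cloning. In bacteria it is maintained as a high-copy plasmid through a ColE1/pUC-type origin and selected with ampicillin via the β-lactamase gene. A partial f1 origin and lac promoter/operator remnants are also annotated as backbone leftovers.

The expression cassette is driven by the CMV immediate-early enhancer and promoter, followed directly by short matches to tet operator-containing sequences. This suggests a tetracycline-regulatable CMV/TetO arrangement, although the catalogue entry does not state this explicitly. Downstream lies a single reading frame that begins with an E. coli BirA-derived biotin ligase, followed by an HA epitope and two Strep-Tag II motifs. Together these form the N-terminal MAC-tag, which is joined through an attB1 scar to the ISX coding sequence. The cassette ends with attB2 and a bovine growth hormone polyadenylation signal.

Past the cassette, an FRT site sits immediately upstream of a hygromycin resistance gene with an SV40 polyadenylation signal. No complete promoter is annotated in front of that gene. This layout is typical of vectors designed for FLP-mediated integration into a genomic FRT docking site, where hygromycin resistance is gained on correct insertion to give isogenic stable lines.

The tag design allows the same construct to serve two purposes. The Strep tags support affinity purification of ISX complexes, and the biotin ligase moiety supports proximity-dependent biotinylation of neighbouring proteins, with HA available for detection. The plasmid was deposited in connection with a study mapping protein interaction networks of human transcription factors.
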