Features (pLannotate 1.2.2; 27 found; start..end, strand, type, name):
    187..775     -  rep_origin     ori: high-copy-number ColE1/pMB1/pBR322/pUC origin of replication
    946..1806    -  CDS            AmpR: β-lactamase; bla; confers resistance to ampicillin, carbenicillin, and related antibiotics
   1807..1911    -  promoter       AmpR promoter: bla
   1970..2022    -  misc_feature   bom (fragment): basis of mobility region from pBR322
   2177..2556    +  enhancer       CMV enhancer: human cytomegalovirus immediate early enhancer
   2557..2760    +  promoter       CMV promoter: human cytomegalovirus (CMV) immediate early promoter
   2762..2781    +  promoter       PLtetO-1 promoter (fragment): modified phage lambda PL promoter with tet operator sites (Lutz and Bujard, 1997)
   2783..2802    +  promoter       PLtetO-1 promoter (fragment): modified phage lambda PL promoter with tet operator sites (Lutz and Bujard, 1997)
   2810..2843    +  promoter       TRE3GV promoter (fragment): 3rd-generation Tet-responsive promoter that can be activated by binding of Tet-On® 3G, optimized for retroviral and lentiviral vectors
   3003..3965    +  CDS            birA: BIRA_ECOLI - Also known as bioR, dhbB. Experimental evidence at protein level: Swiss-Prot protein existence level 1. Acts both as a biotin--[acetyl-CoA-carboxylase] ligase and a biotin-operon repressor. In the presence of ATP, BirA activates biotin to form the BirA-biotinyl-5'-adenylate (BirA-bio-5'-AMP or holoBirA) complex. HoloBirA can either transfer the biotinyl moiety to the biotin carboxyl carrier protein (BCCP) subunit of acetyl-CoA carboxylase, or bind to the biotin operator site and inhibit transcription of the operon. From Escherichia coli (strain K12).
   3966..3991    +  CDS            3xHA (fragment): three tandem HA epitope tags
   4023..4042    +  CDS            Strep-Tag II (fragment): peptide that binds Strep-Tactin®, an engineered form of streptavidin
   4083..4105    +  CDS            Strep-Tag II (fragment): peptide that binds Strep-Tactin®, an engineered form of streptavidin
   4120..4137    +  protein_bind   attB1 (fragment): mutant version of attB; core recombination site for the Gateway® BP reaction BP Clonase™
   4146..4880    +  CDS            ISX: ISX_HUMAN - Also known as RAXLX. Experimental evidence at protein level: Swiss-Prot protein existence level 1. Transcription factor that regulates gene expression in intestine. May participate in vitamin A metabolism most likely by regulating BCO1 expression in the intestine (By similarity). From Homo sapiens (Human).
   4888..4905    -  protein_bind   attB2 (fragment): mutant version of attB; core recombination site for the Gateway® BP reaction BP Clonase™
   4950..5174    +  polyA_signal   bGH poly(A) signal: bovine growth hormone polyadenylation signal
   5178..5199    +  promoter       SV40 promoter (fragment): SV40 enhancer and early promoter
   5220..5453    +  rep_origin     f1 ori (fragment) (sequence partly withheld): f1 bacteriophage origin of replication; arrow indicates direction of (+) strand synthesis
   5458..5505    +  protein_bind   FRT: FLP-mediated recombination occurs in the 8-bp core sequence TCTAGAAA (Turan and Bode, 2011). FLP recombinase from the Saccharomyces cerevisiae 2μ plasmid
   5513..6535    +  CDS            HygR: aminoglycoside phosphotransferase from E. coli; aph(4)-Ia; confers resistance to hygromycin
   6545..6670    +  CDS            ble (fragment): BLE_KLEPN - Experimental evidence at protein level: Swiss-Prot protein existence level 1. Binding protein with a strong affinity to the bleomycin family of antibiotics. Binds to CL990; an antimitotic-antibiotic compound. From Klebsiella pneumoniae.
   6665..6786    +  polyA_signal   SV40 poly(A) signal: SV40 polyadenylation signal
   6859..6875    -  protein_bind   lac operator: The lac repressor binds to the lac operator to inhibit transcription in E. coli. This inhibition can be relieved by adding lactose or isopropyl-β-D-thiogalactopyranoside (IPTG). lac repressor encoded by lacI
   6883..6913    -  promoter       lac promoter: promoter for the E. coli lac operon
   6928..6949    -  protein_bind   CAP binding site: CAP binding activates transcription in the presence of cAMP. E. coli catabolite activator protein
   6962..4       -  CDS            lacI (fragment) (across the origin): lac repressor; lacI; The lac repressor binds to the lac operator to inhibit transcription in E. coli. This inhibition can be relieved by adding lactose or isopropyl-β-D-thiogalactopyranoside (IPTG).
>Addgene plasmid #187733 | MAC_N_ISX | addgene full sequence | sequence record 370378 | Addgene NGS Result
GCGCTCTTCCGCTTCCTCGCTCACTGACTCGCTGCGCTCGGTCGTTCGGCTGCGGCGAGCGGTATCAGCT
CACTCAAAGGCGGTAATACGGTTATCCACAGAATCAGGGGATAACGCAGGAAAGAACATGTGAGCAAAAG
GCCAGCAAAAGGCCAGGAACCGTAAAAAGGCCGCGTTGCTGGCGTTTTTCCATAGGCTCCGCCCCCCTGA
CGAGCATCACAAAAATCGACGCTCAAGTCAGAGGTGGCGAAACCCGACAGGACTATAAAGATACCAGGCG
TTTCCCCCTGGAAGCTCCCTCGTGCGCTCTCCTGTTCCGACCCTGCCGCTTACCGGATACCTGTCCGCCT
TTCTCCCTTCGGGAAGCGTGGCGCTTTCTCATAGCTCACGCTGTAGGTATCTCAGTTCGGTGTAGGTCGT
TCGCTCCAAGCTGGGCTGTGTGCACGAACCCCCCGTTCAGCCCGACCGCTGCGCCTTATCCGGTAACTAT
CGTCTTGAGTCCAACCCGGTAAGACACGACTTATCGCCACTGGCAGCAGCCACTGGTAACAGGATTAGCA
GAGCGAGGTATGTAGGCGGTGCTACAGAGTTCTTGAAGTGGTGGCCTAACTACGGCTACACTAGAAGAAC
AGTATTTGGTATCTGCGCTCTGCTGAAGCCAGTTACCTTCGGAAAAAGAGTTGGTAGCTCTTGATCCGGC
AAACAAACCACCGCTGGTAGCGGTGGTTTTTTTGTTTGCAAGCAGCAGATTACGCGCAGAAAAAAAGGAT
CTCAAGAAGATCCTTTGATCTTTTCTACGGGGTCTGACGCTCAGTGGAACGAAAACTCACGTTAAGGGAT
TTTGGTCATGAGATTATCAAAAAGGATCTTCACCTAGATCCTTTTAAATTAAAAATGAAGTTTTAAATCA
ATCTAAAGTATATATGAGTAAACTTGGTCTGACAGTTACCAATGCTTAATCAGTGAGGCACCTATCTCAG
CGATCTGTCTATTTCGTTCATCCATAGTTGCCTGACTCCCCGTCGTGTAGATAACTACGATACGGGAGGG
CTTACCATCTGGCCCCAGTGCTGCAATGATACCGCGAGACCCACGCTCACCGGCTCCAGATTTATCAGCA
ATAAACCAGCCAGCCGGAAGGGCCGAGCGCAGAAGTGGTCCTGCAACTTTATCCGCCTCCATCCAGTCTA
TTAATTGTTGCCGGGAAGCTAGAGTAAGTAGTTCGCCAGTTAATAGTTTGCGCAACGTTGTTGCCATTGC
TACAGGCATCGTGGTGTCACGCTCGTCGTTTGGTATGGCTTCATTCAGCTCCGGTTCCCAACGATCAAGG
CGAGTTACATGATCCCCCATGTTGTGCAAAAAAGCGGTTAGCTCCTTCGGTCCTCCGATCGTTGTCAGAA
GTAAGTTGGCCGCAGTGTTATCACTCATGGTTATGGCAGCACTGCATAATTCTCTTACTGTCATGCCATC
CGTAAGATGCTTTTCTGTGACTGGTGAGTACTCAACCAAGTCATTCTGAGAATAGTGTATGCGGCGACCG
AGTTGCTCTTGCCCGGCGTCAATACGGGATAATACCGCGCCACATAGCAGAACTTTAAAAGTGCTCATCA
TTGGAAAACGTTCTTCGGGGCGAAAACTCTCAAGGATCTTACCGCTGTTGAGATCCAGTTCGATGTAACC
CACTCGTGCACCCAACTGATCTTCAGCATCTTTTACTTTCACCAGCGTTTCTGGGTGAGCAAAAACAGGA
AGGCAAAATGCCGCAAAAAAGGGAATAAGGGCGACACGGAAATGTTGAATACTCATACTCTTCCTTTTTC
AATATTATTGAAGCATTTATCAGGGTTATTGTCTCATGAGCGGATACATATTTGAATGTATTTAGAAAAA
TAAACAAATAGGGGTTCCGCGCACATTTCCCCGAAAAGTGCCACCTGACGTCGACGGATCGGGAGATCTC
CCGATCCCCTATGGTGCACTCTCAGTACAATCTGCTCTGATGCCGCATAGTTAAGCCAGTATCTGCTCCC
TGCTTGTGTGTTGGAGGTCGCTGAGTAGTGCGCGAGCAAAATTTAAGCTACAACAAGGCAAGGCTTGACC
GACAATTGCATGAAGAATCTGCTTAGGGTTAGGCGTTTTGCGCTGCTTCGCGATGTACGGGCCAGATATA
CGCGTTGACATTGATTATTGACTAGTTATTAATAGTAATCAATTACGGGGTCATTAGTTCATAGCCCATA
TATGGAGTTCCGCGTTACATAACTTACGGTAAATGGCCCGCCTGGCTGACCGCCCAACGACCCCCGCCCA
TTGACGTCAATAATGACGTATGTTCCCATAGTAACGCCAATAGGGACTTTCCATTGACGTCAATGGGTGG
AGTATTTACGGTAAACTGCCCACTTGGCAGTACATCAAGTGTATCATATGCCAAGTACGCCCCCTATTGA
CGTCAATGACGGTAAATGGCCCGCCTGGCATTATGCCCAGTACATGACCTTATGGGACTTTCCTACTTGG
CAGTACATCTACGTATTAGTCATCGCTATTACCATGGTGATGCGGTTTTGGCAGTACATCAATGGGCGTG
GATAGCGGTTTGACTCACGGGGATTTCCAAGTCTCCACCCCATTGACGTCAATGGGAGTTTGTTTTGGCA
CCAAAATCAACGGGACTTTCCAAAATGTCGTAACAACTCCGCCCCATTGACGCAAATGGGCGGTAGGCGT
GTACGGTGGGAGGTCTATATAAGCAGAGCTCTCCCTATCAGTGATAGAGATCTCCCTATCAGTGATAGAG
ATCGTCGACGAGCTCGTTTAGTGAACCGTCAGATCGCCTGGAGACGCCATCCACGCTGTTTTGACCTCCA
TAGAAGACACCGGGACCGATCCAGCCTCCGGACTCTAGCGTTTAAACTTAAGCTTGGTACCGAGCTCGGA
TCCACTAGTCCAGTGTGGTGGAATTCTGCAGATATCCAGCACAGTGGCGGCCGCTCGAGACCATGAAGGA
CAACACCGTGCCCCTGAAGCTGATCGCCCTGCTGGCCAACGGCGAGTTCCACTCTGGCGAGCAGCTGGGC
GAGACACTGGGCATGAGCAGAGCCGCCATCAACAAGCACATCCAGACCCTGCGGGACTGGGGCGTGGACG
TGTTCACAGTGCCCGGCAAGGGCTACAGCCTGCCCGAGCCCATCCAGCTGCTGAACGCCAAGCAGATCCT
GGGCCAGCTGGATGGCGGATCTGTGGCCGTGCTGCCCGTGATCGACAGCACCAACCAGTATCTGCTCGAC
CGGATCGGCGAGCTGAAGTCCGGCGACGCCTGTATCGCCGAGTACCAGCAGGCCGGCAGAGGCGGCAGGG
GCAGAAAGTGGTTCAGCCCCTTCGGCGCCAACCTGTACCTGAGCATGTTCTGGAGACTGGAACAGGGCCC
AGCCGCCGCTATTGGCCTGAGCCTGGTCATCGGCATCGTGATGGCCGAGGTGCTGCGGAAGCTGGGCGCC
GACAAAGTGCGCGTGAAGTGGCCCAACGACCTGTATCTGCAGGACCGGAAGCTGGCCGGCATCCTGGTGG
AACTGACCGGCAAAACAGGCGACGCCGCCCAGATCGTGATCGGCGCTGGCATCAACATGGCCATGCGGCG
GGTGGAAGAGAGCGTGGTCAACCAGGGCTGGATCACCCTGCAGGAAGCCGGCATCAACCTGGACCGGAAC
ACCCTGGCCGCCATGCTGATCAGAGAGCTGAGAGCCGCCCTGGAACTGTTCGAGCAGGAAGGCCTGGCCC
CCTACCTGAGCAGATGGGAGAAGCTGGACAACTTCATCAACCGGCCCGTGAAACTGATCATCGGCGACAA
AGAGATCTTCGGCATCAGCCGGGGCATCGACAAGCAGGGGGCCCTGCTCCTGGAACAGGACGGCATCATC
AAGCCCTGGATGGGCGGCGAGATCAGCCTGCGGAGCGCCGAGAAGTACCCATACGATGTTCCTGACTATG
CCGGTACCGAGCTCGGATCCACCATGGCTAGCTGGAGCCACCCGCAGTTCGAGAAAGGTGGAGGTTCCGG
AGGTGGATCGGGAGGTGGATCGTGGAGCCACCCGCAGTTCGAAAAAGCGGCCGATATCACAAGTTTGTAC
AAAAAAGTTGGCACCATGTGTGCTGAGGTGGGCCCTGCTCTCTGCAGGGGTATGGAGAGAAATAGCTTGG
GGTGCTGTGAGGCCCCGAAGAAGCTGGGCCTGTCCTTCTCCATCGAGGCGATCCTAAAGAGGCCTGCCAG
GAGGAGTGATATGGACAGACCAGAAGGGCCAGGTGAAGAGGGCTCCGGAGAAGCTGCGGCCTCAGGCTCT
GGGCTAGAAAAGCCTCCAAAGGACCAGCCCCAGGAAGGAAGGAAGAGCAAGCGGAGGGTTCGTACCACCT
TCACCACTGAGCAGCTGCATGAGCTGGAGAAGATCTTCCACTTTACCCACTACCCAGACGTTCACATCCG
CAGCCAGCTGGCAGCCAGGATCAACCTCCCAGAAGCTCGGGTGCAGATCTGGTTCCAGAATCAGCGAGCC
AAGTGGCGGAAGCAGGAGAAGATTGGCAACCTGGGGGCTCCACAGCAGCTGAGTGAAGCCAGTGTGGCCC
TGCCCACAAATCTGGATGTGGCTGGGCCCACGTGGACATCCACTGCTCTGCGCAGGCTGGCTCCTCCCAC
GAGCTGTTGTCCATCGGCTCAAGATCAGCTGGCCTCTGCCTGGTTCCCTGCCTGGATCACCCTCCTCCCA
GCGCACCCATGGGAAACACAGCCTGTCCCAGGTCTTCCCATCCATCAAACTTGCATCCCTGTGCTATGCA
TCCTTCCACCTCCACACCCCAAATGGGGCAGCATCTGTGCTACTTCAACATTGCCAACTTTCTTGTACAA
AGTGGTGACGTAAGCTAGGGGCCCGTTTAAACCCGCTGATCAGCCTCGACTGTGCCTTCTAGTTGCCAGC
CATCTGTTGTTTGCCCCTCCCCCGTGCCTTCCTTGACCCTGGAAGGTGCCACTCCCACTGTCCTTTCCTA
ATAAAATGAGGAAATTGCATCGCATTGTCTGAGTAGGTGTCATTCTATTCTGGGGGGTGGGGTGGGGCAG
GACAGCAAGGGGGAGGATTGGGAAGACAATAGCAGGCATGCTGGGGATGCGGTGGGCTCTATGGCTTCTG
AGGCGGAAAGAACCAGCTGGGGCTCTAGGGGGTATCCCC
[124 nt withheld, positions 5220-5343]
C
[91 nt withheld, positions 5345-5435]
AGGGTGATGGTTCACGTACCTAGAAGTTCCTATTCCGAAGTTCCTATTCTCTAGAAAGTATAGGAACTTC
CTTGGCCAAAAAGCCTGAACTCACCGCGACGTCTGTCGAGAAGTTTCTGATCGAAAAGTTCGACAGCGTC
TCCGACCTGATGCAGCTCTCGGAGGGCGAAGAATCTCGTGCTTTCAGCTTCGATGTAGGAGGGCGTGGAT
ATGTCCTGCGGGTAAATAGCTGCGCCGATGGTTTCTACAAAGATCGTTATGTTTATCGGCACTTTGCATC
GGCCGCGCTCCCGATTCCGGAAGTGCTTGACATTGGGGAATTCAGCGAGAGCCTGACCTATTGCATCTCC
CGCCGTGCACAGGGTGTCACGTTGCAAGACCTGCCTGAAACCGAACTGCCCGCTGTTCTGCAGCCGGTCG
CGGAGGCCATGGATGCGATCGCTGCGGCCGATCTTAGCCAGACGAGCGGGTTCGGCCCATTCGGACCGCA
AGGAATCGGTCAATACACTACATGGCGTGATTTCATATGCGCGATTGCTGATCCCCATGTGTATCACTGG
CAAACTGTGATGGACGACACCGTCAGTGCGTCCGTCGCGCAGGCTCTCGATGAGCTGATGCTTTGGGCCG
AGGACTGCCCCGAAGTCCGGCACCTCGTGCACGCGGATTTCGGCTCCAACAATGTCCTGACGGACAATGG
CCGCATAACAGCGGTCATTGACTGGAGCGAGGCGATGTTCGGGGATTCCCAATACGAGGTCGCCAACATC
TTCTTCTGGAGGCCGTGGTTGGCTTGTATGGAGCAGCAGACGCGCTACTTCGAGCGGAGGCATCCGGAGC
TTGCAGGATCGCCGCGGCTCCGGGCGTATATGCTCCGCATTGGTCTTGACCAACTCTATCAGAGCTTGGT
TGACGGCAATTTCGATGATGCAGCTTGGGCGCAGGGTCGATGCGACGCAATCGTCCGATCCGGAGCCGGG
ACTGTCGGGCGTACACAAATCGCCCGCAGAAGCGCGGCCGTCTGGACCGATGGCTGTGTAGAAGTACTCG
CCGATAGTGGAAACCGACGCCCCAGCACTCGTCCGAGGGCAAAGGAATAGCACGTACTACGAGATTTCGA
TTCCACCGCCGCCTTCTATGAAAGGTTGGGCTTCGGAATCGTTTTCCGGGACGCCGGCTGGATGATCCTC
CAGCGCGGGGATCTCATGCTGGAGTTCTTCGCCCACCCCAACTTGTTTATTGCAGCTTATAATGGTTACA
AATAAAGCAATAGCATCACAAATTTCACAAATAAAGCATTTTTTTCACTGCATTCTAGTTGTGGTTTGTC
CAAACTCATCAATGTATCTTATCATGTCTGTATACCGTCGACCTCTAGCTAGAGCTTGGCGTAATCATGG
TCATAGCTGTTTCCTGTGTGAAATTGTTATCCGCTCACAATTCCACACAACATACGAGCCGGAAGCATAA
AGTGTAAAGCCTGGGGTGCCTAATGAGTGAGCTAACTCACATTAATTGCGTTGCGCTCACTGCCCGCTTT
CCAGTCGGGAAACCTGTCGTGCCAGCTGCATTAATGAATCGGCCAACGCGCGGGGAGAGGCGGTTTGCGT
ATTGG
